Addgene plasmid #237967: TRAV12-1
Purpose: Encodes TRAV12-1 allele, P2A, and TRBC to generate TCRs via cloning
Depositing lab: Michael Birnbaum. Depositing organization: Massachusetts Institute of Technology. Publication: Scalable TCR synthesis and screening enable antigen reactivity mapping in vitiligo. Gaglione SA, Mukkamala RS, Krishna C, Smith BE, Wadsworth MH 2nd, Jelinsky SA, Perez CR, Schmidt-Hong L, Katz EL, Gellatly KJ, Ali LR, Shen J, Holec PV, Zhao QH, Chan AO, Xu EJK, Kravarik KM, Guzova JA, Dobson CS, Singh H, Garber M, Dougan M, Dougan SK, Harris JE, Winkler A, Birnbaum ME. Immunity. 2026 Feb 10;59(2):477-493.e9. doi: 10.1016/j.immuni.2026.01.001. Epub 2026 Jan 28. PubMed 41610844.
Backbone
  Vector backbone: pTwist Kan High Copy v2
  Backbone manufacturer: Twist
  Backbone size w/o insert (bp): 2255
  Vector type: Synthetic Biology
Growth in bacteria
  Bacterial resistance: Kanamycin, 50 μg/mL
  Growth temperature: 37°C
  Growth strain: DH5alpha
  Copy number: High Copy
Gene/Insert
  Gene/Insert name: TRBC-P2A-TRAV12-1
  Species: H. sapiens (human)
  Insert size (bp): 969
  Mutation: None
  Entrez Gene: TRAV12-1 (a.k.a. TCRAV12S1, TCRAV2S3, TRAV121)
  Cloning method: Unknown
Terms and licenses: Academic/Nonprofit Terms; Industry Terms: Not Available to Industry
Depositor comments: Please visit https://doi.org/10.1101/2025.04.24.649726 for bioRxiv preprint.
How to cite: TRAV12-1 was a gift from Michael Birnbaum (Addgene plasmid # 237967 ; http://n2t.net/addgene:237967 ; RRID:Addgene_237967)
