[The description below was written by a language model from this plasmid's Addgene catalogue record and pLannotate feature annotations shown in this document.]
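Description:
TRAV12-1 is a small synthetic-biology parts plasmid built on the commercial pTwist Kan High Copy v2 cloning backbone. It is propagated in E. coli through a high-copy ColE1/pUC-type origin and selected with kanamycin via an aminoglycoside phosphotransferase (KanR) gene. The short rop and lacZα matches in the feature table are backbone remnants rather than functional genes. No eukaryotic promoter, polyadenylation signal or viral element is annotated, so the plasmid appears to be a storage and donor vector for a coding module rather than an expression construct in its own right.

The roughly 1 kb human insert is arranged as TRBC-P2A-TRAV12-1: a T cell receptor beta chain constant region (annotated as TRBC2), followed by a P2A self-cleaving peptide, followed by the TRAV12-1 alpha chain variable gene segment. The P2A is not annotated separately, but the gap between the two annotated coding regions is consistent with its position. The automated annotation labels the V segment as a TRAV12-3 fragment, which most likely reflects a database match to a closely related family member; the catalogue entry identifies it as TRAV12-1 with no mutations.

This layout corresponds to the invariant middle portion of a bicistronic beta-P2A-alpha TCR cassette. Joining it to a beta chain variable/CDR3 region upstream and an alpha chain CDR3/J and constant region downstream would yield a full TCR open reading frame, with P2A ribosomal skipping giving both chains from one transcript. The stated purpose is generating TCRs via cloning, in the context of scalable TCR synthesis and antigen reactivity screening. The specific assembly method is not recorded.
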