Features (pLannotate 1.2.2; 6 found; start..end, strand, type, name):
    245..833     -  rep_origin     ori: high-copy-number ColE1/pMB1/pBR322/pUC origin of replication
   1014..1823    -  CDS            KanR: aminoglycoside phosphotransferase; aph(3')-Ia; confers resistance to kanamycin in bacteria or G418 (Geneticin®) in eukaryotes
   1930..1971    +  CDS            rop (fragment): Rop protein, which maintains plasmids at low copy number; rop
   2160..2203    -  CDS            lacZα (fragment): LacZα fragment of β-galactosidase; lacZ fragment
   2280..2810    +  CDS            TRBC2: TRBC2_HUMAN - Also known as TCRBC2 From Homo sapiens (Human).
   2877..3200    +  CDS            TRAV12-3 (fragment): TVAL3_HUMAN - Experimental evidence at protein level: Swiss-Prot protein existence level 1. V region of the variable domain of T cell receptor (TR) alpha chain that participates in the antigen recognition (PubMed:24600447). Alpha-beta T cell receptors are antigen specific receptors which are essential to the immune response and are present on the cell surface of T lymphocytes. Recognize peptide-major histocompatibility (MH) (pMH) complexes that are displayed by antigen presenting cells (APC), a prerequisite for efficient T cell adaptive immunity against pathogens (PubMed:25493333). Binding of
>Addgene plasmid #237967 | TRAV12-1 | addgene full sequence | sequence record 475816 | Addgene NGS Result
AGGCTAGGTGGAGGCTCAGTGATGATAAGTCTGCGATGGTGGATGCATGTGTCATGGTCATAGCTGTTTC
CTGTGTGAAATTGTTATCCGCTCAGAGGGCACAATCCTATTCCGCGCTATCCGACAATCTCCAAGACATT
AGGTGGAGTTCAGTTCGGCGTATGGCATATGTCGCTGGAAAGAACATGTGAGCAAAAGGCCAGCAAAAGG
CCAGGAACCGTAAAAAGGCCGCGTTGCTGGCGTTTTTCCATAGGCTCCGCCCCCCTGACGAGCATCACAA
AAATCGACGCTCAAGTCAGAGGTGGCGAAACCCGACAGGACTATAAAGATACCAGGCGTTTCCCCCTGGA
AGCTCCCTCGTGCGCTCTCCTGTTCCGACCCTGCCGCTTACCGGATACCTGTCCGCCTTTCTCCCTTCGG
GAAGCGTGGCGCTTTCTCATAGCTCACGCTGTAGGTATCTCAGTTCGGTGTAGGTCGTTCGCTCCAAGCT
GGGCTGTGTGCACGAACCCCCCGTTCAGCCCGACCGCTGCGCCTTATCCGGTAACTATCGTCTTGAGTCC
AACCCGGTAAGACACGACTTATCGCCACTGGCAGCAGCCACTGGTAACAGGATTAGCAGAGCGAGGTATG
TAGGCGGTGCTACAGAGTTCTTGAAGTGGTGGCCTAACTACGGCTACACTAGAAGAACAGTATTTGGTAT
CTGCGCTCTGCTGAAGCCAGTTACCTTCGGAAAAAGAGTTGGTAGCTCTTGATCCGGCAAACAAACCACC
GCTGGTAGCGGTGGTTTTTTTGTTTGCAAGCAGCAGATTACGCGCAGAAAAAAAGGATCTCAAGAAGAAG
ATCCTTTGATCTTTTCTACGGGGTCTGACGCTCAGTGGAACGAAAACTCACGTTAAGGGATTTTGGTCAT
GAGATTATCAAAAAGGATCTTCACCTAGATCCTTTTAAATTAAAAATGAAGTTTTAAATCAAGCCCAATC
TGAATAATGTTACAACCAATTAACCAATTCTGATTAGAAAAACTCATCGAGCATCAAATGAAACTGCAAT
TTATTCATATCAGGATTATCAATACCATATTTTTGAAAAAGCCGTTTCTGTAATGAAGGAGAAAACTCAC
CGAGGCAGTTCCATAGGATGGCAAGATCCTGGTATCGGTCTGCGATTCCGACTCGTCCAACATCAATACA
ACCTATTAATTTCCCCTCGTCAAAAATAAGGTTATCAAGTGAGAAATCACCATGAGTGACGACTGAATCC
GGTGAGAATGGCAAAAGTTTATGCATTTCTTTCCAGACTTGTTCAACAGGCCAGCCATTACGCTCGTCAT
CAAAATCACTCGCATCAACCAAACCGTTATTCATTCGTGATTGCGCCTGAGCAAGACGAAATACGCGATC
GCTGTTAAAAGGACAATTACAAACAGGAATCGAATGCAACCGGCGCAGGAACACTGCCAGCGCATCAACA
ATATTTTCACCTGAATCAGGATATTCTTCTAATACCTGGAATGCTGTTTTTCCGGGGATCGCAGTGGTGA
GTAACCATGCATCATCAGGAGTACGGATAAAATGCTTGATGGTCGGAAGAGGCATAAATTCCGTCAGCCA
GTTTAGTCTGACCATCTCATCTGTAACATCATTGGCAACGCTACCTTTGCCATGTTTCAGAAACAACTCT
GGCGCATCGGGCTTCCCATACAAGCGATAGATTGTCGCACCTGATTGCCCGACATTATCGCGAGCCCATT
TATACCCATATAAATCAGCATCCATGTTGGAATTTAATCGCGGCCTCGACGTTTCCCGTTGAATATGGCT
CATAACACCCCTTGTATTACTGTTTATGTAAGCAGACAGTTTTATTGTTCATGATGATATATTTTTATCT
TGTGCAATGTAACATCAGAGATTTTGAGACACGGGCCAGAGCTGCATCGCGCGTTTCGGTGATGACGGTG
AAAACCTCTGACACATGCAGCTCCCGGGACGGTCACAGCTTGTCTGTAAGCGGATGCCGGGAGCAGACAA
GCCCGTCAGGGCGCGTCAGCGGGTGTTGGCTGTTGTTTGTCGCATTATACGAGCGTCCAGGTTGGGATAC
CTGAAACAAAACCCATCGTACGGCCAAGGAAGTCTCCAATAACTGTGATCCACCACAAGCGCCAGGGTTT
TCCCAGTCACGACGTTGTAAAACGACGGCCAGTCATGCATAATCCGCACGCATCTGGAATAAGGAAGTGC
CATTCCGCCTGACCTCTCGAGTAATAGAGACCCGTCTCATTGAAAAACGTGTTCCCACCCGAGGTCGCTG
TGTTTGAGCCATCAGAAGCAGAGATCTCCCACACCCAAAAGGCCACACTGGTGTGCCTGGCCACAGGCTT
CTACCCCGACCACGTGGAGCTGAGCTGGTGGGTGAATGGGAAGGAGGTGCACAGTGGGGTCAGCACAGAC
CCGCAGCCCCTCAAGGAGCAGCCCGCCCTCAATGACTCCAGATACTGCCTGAGCAGCCGCCTGAGAGTCT
CGGCCACCTTCTGGCAGAACCCCCGCAACCACTTCCGCTGTCAAGTCCAGTTCTACGGGCTCTCGGAGAA
TGACGAGTGGACCCAGGATAGGGCCAAACCTGTCACCCAGATCGTCAGCGCCGAGGCCTGGGGTAGAGCA
GACTGTGGCTTCACCTCCGAGTCTTACCAGCAAGGGGTCCTGTCTGCCACCATCCTCTATGAGATCTTGC
TAGGGAAGGCCACCTTGTATGCCGTGCTGGTCAGTGCCCTCGTGCTGATGGCCATGGTCAAGAGAAAGGA
TTCCAGAGGCGGAAGTGGAGCAACCAATTTCTCCTTGCTGAAGCAGGCCGGTGACGTTGAGGAAAACCCA
GGACCAATGATAAGCTTGAGAGTTTTACTGGTGATCCTGTGGCTTCAGTTAAGCTGGGTTTGGAGCCAAC
GGAAGGAGGTGGAGCAGGATCCTGGACCCTTCAATGTTCCAGAGGGAGCCACTGTCGCTTTCAACTGTAC
TTACAGCAACAGTGCTTCTCAGTCTTTCTTCTGGTACAGACAGGATTGCAGGAAAGAACCTAAGTTGCTG
ATGTCCGTATACTCCAGTGGTAATGAAGATGGAAGGTTTACAGCACAGCTCAATAGAGCCAGCCAGTATA
TTTCCCTGCTCATCAGAGACTCCAAGCTCAGTGATTCAGCCACCTACTTGGAGACGCGGTCTCAAAACCT
CGAG
